Addgene plasmid #198952: pGL0_39 [aac(3)-Ia]
Purpose: Level 0 part
Depositing lab: Charlie Gilbert & Nili Ostrov & Cultivarium Tools. Depositing organization: Cultivarium, Convergent Research. Publication: A scalable framework for high-throughput identification of functional origins of replication in non-model bacteria. Gilbert C, Brumwell SL, Crits-Christoph A, Kang SC, Martin-Moldes Z, Alsharif W, Esmurria A, Nguyen M-A, Lee HH, Ostrov N. bioRxiv 2023.05.19.541510 10.1101/2023.05.19.541510.
Backbone
  Vector backbone: pGLDV_17
  Vector type: Synthetic Biology
Growth in bacteria
  Bacterial resistance: Chloramphenicol, 25 μg/mL
  Growth temperature: 37°C
  Growth strain: E. coli Zymo 10B
  Copy number: High Copy
Gene/Insert
  Gene/Insert name: aac(3)-Ia
  Species: Pseudomonas aeruginosa
  Cloning method: Unknown
Resource information
  A portion of this plasmid was derived from a plasmid made by: https://seva-plasmids.com/
Terms and licenses: Academic/Nonprofit Terms; Industry Terms: Not Available to Industry
How to cite: pGL0_39 [aac(3)-Ia] was a gift from Charlie Gilbert & Nili Ostrov & Cultivarium Tools (Addgene plasmid # 198952 ; http://n2t.net/addgene:198952 ; RRID:Addgene_198952)
