[The description below was written by a language model from this plasmid's Addgene catalogue record and pLannotate feature annotations shown in this document.]
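Description:
pGL0_39 [aac(3)-Ia] is a small (about 2.8 kb) synthetic-biology "Level 0" part plasmid built on the pGLDV_17 backbone, meaning it stores a single basic DNA part for later use in a hierarchical, modular assembly scheme. It is maintained in E. coli at high copy from a ColE1/pMB1/pUC-type origin of replication and is selected with chloramphenicol. That resistance comes from a cat (chloramphenicol acetyltransferase) gene driven by its native cat promoter and followed by the phage lambda t0 transcription terminator. A short residual fragment of lacZα is also annotated. It may be a remnant of a blue/white screening cassette that the part displaced, although the record does not say so, and the cloning method is listed as unknown.

The stored part is aac(3)-Ia (also known as aacC1), recorded as originating from Pseudomonas aeruginosa. It encodes a gentamicin 3-N-acetyltransferase that inactivates gentamicin and so acts as a gentamicin resistance marker. The feature table annotates only the coding sequence, with no promoter or terminator identified beside it, so the record does not state whether the part carries its own expression signals or whether the marker is functional in this plasmid. A portion of the plasmid derives from the SEVA plasmid collection.

The associated work concerns a scalable framework for identifying functional origins of replication in non-model bacteria. In that context, this part would plausibly serve as one of several interchangeable selectable markers to be combined with other Level 0 parts into higher-level test plasmids, although the record itself gives the purpose only as "Level 0 part".
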