Features (pLannotate 1.2.2; 6 found; start..end, strand, type, name):
     82..615     +  CDS            GmR: gentamycin acetyltransferase; aacC1; confers resistance to gentamycin
   1065..1653    -  rep_origin     ori: high-copy-number ColE1/pMB1/pBR322/pUC origin of replication
   1786..1880    -  terminator     lambda t0 terminator: transcription terminator from phage lambda
   1904..2560    -  CDS            cat: CAT_ECOLX - Experimental evidence at protein level: Swiss-Prot protein existence level 1. This enzyme is an effector of chloramphenicol resistance in bacteria. From Escherichia coli. This protein is used as a marker in many commonly used cloning vectors, such as pACYC184.
   2561..2663    -  promoter       cat promoter: promoter of the E. coli cat gene encoding chloramphenicol acetyltransferase
   2738..2781    -  CDS            lacZα (fragment): LacZα fragment of β-galactosidase; lacZ fragment
>Addgene plasmid #198952 | pGL0_39 [aac(3)-Ia] | addgene full sequence | sequence record 401245 | Addgene NGS Result
TAGCGTGCGAACAGCACGCTATTGTTGTATCATTACTCGCATCCATTCTCAGGCTGTCTCGTCTCGTCTC
CGAGGTCTCAAATGTTACGCAGCAGCAACGATGTTACGCAGCAGGGCAGTCGCCCTAAAACAAAGTTAGG
TGGCTCAAGTATGGGCATCATTCGCACATGTAGGCTCGGCCCTGACCAAGTCAAATCCATGCGGGCTGCT
CTTGATCTTTTCGGTCGTGAGTTCGGAGACGTAGCCACCTACTCCCAACATCAGCCGGACTCCGATTACC
TCGGGAACTTGCTCCGTAGTAAGACATTCATCGCGCTTGCTGCCTTCGACCAAGAAGCGGTTGTTGGCGC
TCTCGCGGCTTACGTTCTGCCCAAGTTTGAGCAGCCGCGTAGTGAGATCTATATCTATGATCTCGCAGTC
TCCGGAGAGCACCGGAGGCAGGGCATTGCCACCGCGCTCATCAATCTCCTCAAGCATGAGGCCAACGCGC
TTGGTGCTTATGTGATCTACGTGCAAGCAGATTACGGTGACGATCCCGCAGTGGCTCTCTATACAAAGTT
GGGCATACGGGAAGAAGTGATGCACTTTGATATCGACCCAAGTACCGCCACCTAAGCTTTGAGACCACCC
CAGGATACATAGATTACCACAACTCCGAGCCCTTCCACCTAGCGTGCTAACCACGCACGCTATTGTTGTA
TCCCATATAATGCAATCGTAGTCTACCTGACTGTACTTAGAAATGTGGCTTCGCCTTTGCCCACGCACCT
GATCGCTCCTCGTTTGCTTTTAAGGACCGGACGAACCACAGAGCATTAGAAGGCTAGGTGGAGGCTCAGT
GATGATAAGTCTGCGATGGTGGATGCATGTGTCATGGTCATAGCTGTTTCCTGTGTGAAATTGTTATCCG
CTCAGAGGGCACAATCCTATTCCGCGCTATCCGACAATCTCCAAGACATTAGGTGGAGTTCAGTTCGGCG
TATGGCATATGTCGCTGGAAAGAACATGTGAGCAAAAGGCCAGCAAAAGGCCAGGAACCGTAAAAAGGCC
GCGTTGCTGGCGTTTTTCCATAGGCTCCGCCCCCCTGACGAGCATCACAAAAATCGACGCTCAAGTCAGA
GGTGGCGAAACCCGACAGGACTATAAAGATACCAGGCGTTTCCCCCTGGAAGCTCCCTCGTGCGCTCTCC
TGTTCCGACCCTGCCGCTTACCGGATACCTGTCCGCCTTTCTCCCTTCGGGAAGCGTGGCGCTTTCTCAT
AGCTCACGCTGTAGGTATCTCAGTTCGGTGTAGGTCGTTCGCTCCAAGCTGGGCTGTGTGCACGAACCCC
CCGTTCAGCCCGACCGCTGCGCCTTATCCGGTAACTATCGTCTTGAGTCCAACCCGGTAAGACACGACTT
ATCGCCACTGGCAGCAGCCACTGGTAACAGGATTAGCAGAGCGAGGTATGTAGGCGGTGCTACAGAGTTC
TTGAAGTGGTGGCCTAACTACGGCTACACTAGAAGAACAGTATTTGGTATCTGCGCTCTGCTGAAGCCAG
TTACCTTCGGAAAAAGAGTTGGTAGCTCTTGATCCGGCAAACAAACCACCGCTGGTAGCGGTGGTTTTTT
TGTTTGCAAGCAGCAGATTACGCGCAGAAAAAAAGGATCTCAAGAAGATCCTTTGATCTTTTCTACGGGG
TCTGACGCTCTATTCAACAAAGCCGCCGTCCCGTCAAGTCAGCGTAAATGGGTAGGGGGCTTCAAATCGT
CCCCCCATACGATATAAGTTGTTACTAGTGCTTGGATTCTCACCAATAAAAAACGCCCGGCGGCAACCGA
GCGTTCTGAACAAATCCAGATGGAGTTCTGAGGTCATTACTGGATCTATCAACAGGAGTCCAAGCGAGCT
CGATATCAAATTACGCCCCGCCCTGCCACTCATCGCAGTACTGTTGTAATTCATTAAGCATTCTGCCGAC
ATGGAAGCCATCACAAACGGCATGATGAACCTGAATCGCCAGCGGCATCAGCACCTTGTCGCCTTGCGTA
TAATATTTGCCCATGGTGAAAACGGGGGCGAAGAAGTTGTCCATATTGGCCACGTTTAAATCAAAACTGG
TGAAACTCACCCAGGGATTGGCTGAGACGAAAAACATATTCTCAATAAACCCTTTAGGGAAATAGGCCAG
GTTTTCACCGTAACACGCCACATCTTGCGAATATATGTGTAGAAACTGCCGGAAATCGTCGTGGTATTCA
CTCCAGAGCGATGAAAACGTTTCAGTTTGCTCATGGAAAACGGTGTAACAAGGGTGAACACTATCCCATA
TCACCAGCTCACCGTCTTTCATTGCCATACGAAATTCCGGATGAGCATTCATCAGGCGGGCAAGAATGTG
AATAAAGGCCGGATAAAACTTGTGCTTATTTTTCTTTACGGTCTTTAAAAAGGCCGTAATATCCAGCTGA
ACGGTCTGGTTATAGGTACATTGAGCAACTGACTGAAATGCCTCAAAATGTTCTTTACGATGCCATTGGG
ATATATCAACGGTGGTATATCCAGTGATTTTTTTCTCCATTTTAGCTTCCTTAGCTCCTGAAAATCTCGA
TAACTCAAAAAATACGCCCGGTAGTGATCTTATTTCATTATGGTGAAAGTTGGAACCTCTTACGTGCCGA
TCAACGTCTCATTGATACCTGAAACAAAACCCATCGTACGGCCAAGGAAGTCTCCAATAACTGTGATCCA
CCACAAGCGCCAGGGTTTTCCCAGTCACGACGTTGTAAAACGACGGCCAGTCATGCATAATCCGCACGCA
TCTGGAATAAGGAAGTGCCATTCCGCCTGACCT
